>Addgene plasmid #20389 | pNC844 | depositor full sequence | sequence record 9598 | Author sequence
AGCGCCCAATACGCAAACCGCCTCTCCCCGCGCGTTGGCCGATTCATTAATGCAGCTGGCACGACAGGTT
TCCCGACTGGAAAGCGGGCAGTGAGCGCAACGCAATTAATGTGAGTTAGCTCACTCATTAGGCACCCCAG
GCTTTACACTTTATGCTTCCGGCTCGTATGTTGTGTGGAATTGTGAGCGGATAACAATTTCACACAGGAA
ACAGCTATGACCATGATTACGAATTCGAGCTCTGGAGAATATACTAAGGGTACTGTTGACATTGCGAAGA
GCGACAAAGATTTTGTTATCGGCTTTATTGCTCAAAGAGACATGGGTGGAAGAGATGAAGGTTACGATTG
GTTGATTATGACACCCGGTGTGGGTTTAGATGACAAGGGAGACGCATTGGGTCAACAGTATAGAACCGTG
GATGATGTGGTCTCTACAGGATCTGACATTATTATTGTTGGAAGAGGACTATTTGCAAAGGGAAGGGATG
CTAAGGTAGAGGGTGAACGTTACAGAAAAGCAGGCTGGGAAGCATATTTGAGAAGATGCGGCCAGCAAAA
CTAAAAAACTGTATTATAAGTAAATGCATGTATACTAAACTCACAAATTAGAGCTTCAATTTAATTATAT
CAGTTATTACCCGGTACCCCCCTCGAGGAATTTTCAAAAATTCTTACTTTTTTTTTGGATGGACGCAAAG
AAGTTTAATAATCATATTACATGGCATTACCACCATATACATATCCATATCTAATCTTACTTATATGTTG
TGGAAATGTAAAGAGCCCCATTATCTTAGCCTAAAAAAACCTTCTCTTTGGAACTTTCAGTAATACGCTT
AACTGCTCATTGCTATATTGAAGTACGGATTAGAAGCCGCCGAGCGGGCGACAGCCCTCCGACGGAAGAC
TCTCCTCCGTGCGTCCTCGTCTTCACCGGTCGCGTTCCTGAAACGCAGATGTGCCTCGCGCCGCACTGCT
CCGAACAATAAAGATTCTACAATACTAGCTTTTATGGTTATGAAGAGGAAAAATTGGCAGTAACCTGGCC
CCACAAACCTTCAAATTAACGAATCAAATTAACAACCATAGGATGATAATGCGATTAGTTTTTTAGCCTT
ATTTCTGGGGTAATTAATCAGCGAAGCGATGATTTTTGATCTATTAACAGATATATAAATGGAAAAGCTG
CATAACCACTTTAACTAATACTTTCAACATTTTCAGTTTGTATTACTTCTTATTCAAATGTCATAAAAGT
ATCAACAAAAAATTGTTAATATACCTCTATACTTTAACGTCAAGGAGAAAAAACCCCGGATCTGCCAGGC
GTGTATATAGCGTGGATGGCCAGGCAACTTTAGTGCTGACACATACAGGCATATATATATGTGTGCGACG
ACACATGATCATATGGCATGCATGTGCTCTGTATGTATATAAAACTCTTGTTTTCTTCTTTTCTCTAAAT
ATTCTTTCCTTATACATTAGGTCCTTTGTAGCATAAATTACTATACTTCTATAGACACGCAAACACAAAT
ACACACACTAAATTACCGGATCAATTCGCCTGCTTATCTTTCTTCTTCCGAAAGTGCTACTTCAGAAAGA
GCAAGAACTGTACGGATAAGGATAAGTATATCTTCTATCTACTACAATACGAAAAGAACTCTCGAACTCT
CCCTCCCACTTTACTTTAACTAATAGATTATGCAGATTTTCGTCAAGACTTTGACCGGTAAAACCATAAC
ATTGGAAGTTGAATCTTCCGATACCATCGACAACGTTAAGTCGAAAATTCAAGACAAGGAAGGTATCCCT
CCAGATCAACAAAGATTGATCTTTGCCGGTAAGCAGCTAGAAGACGGTAGAACGCTGTCTGATTACAACA
TTCAGAAGGAGTCCACCTTACATCTTGTGCTAAGGCTAAGAGGTGGTTATCACGGATCCAGTAAAGGAGA
AGAACTTTTCACTGGAGTTGTCCCAATTCTTGTTGAATTAGATGGTGATGTTAATGGGCACAAATTTTCT
GTCAGTGGAGAGGGTGAAGGTGATGCAACATACGGAAAACTTACCCTTAAATTTATTTGCACTACTGGAA
AACTACCTGTTCCATGGCCAACACTTGTCACTACTTTGACTTGGGGTGTTCAATGCTTTTCAAGATACCC
AGATCATATGAAACGGCATGACTTTTTCAAGAGTGCCATGCCCGAAGGTTATGTACAGGAAAGAACTATA
TTTTTCAAAGATGACGGGAACTACAAGACACGTGCTGAAGTCAAGTTTGAAGGTGATACCCTTGTTAATA
GAATCGAGTTAAAAGGTATTGATTTTAAAGAAGATGGAAACATTCTTGGACACAAATTGGAATACAACTA
TATTTCACACAATGTATACATCACTGCAGACAAACAAAAGAATGGAATCAAAGCTCATTTCAAAATTAGA
CACAACATTGAAGATGGAAGCGTTCAACTAGCAGACCATTATCAACAAAATACTCCAATTGGCGATGGCC
CTGTCCTTTTACCAGACAACCATTACCTGTCCACACAATCTGCCCTTTCGAAAGATCCCAACGAAAAGAG
AGACCACATGGTCCTTCTTGAGTTTGTAACAGCTGCTGGGATTACACATGGCATGGATGAACTATACAAA
TAGGGCGCGCCACTTCTAAATAAGCGAATTTCTTATGATTTATGATTTTTATTATTAAATAAGTTATAAA
AAAAATAAGTGTATACAAATTTTAAAGTGACTCTTAGGTTTTAAAACGAAAATTCTTATTCTTGAGTAAC
TCTTTCCTGTAGGTCAGGTTGCTTTCTCAGGTATAGTATGAGGTCGCTCTTATTGACCACACCTCTACCG
GCAGATCCGCTAGGGATAACAGGGTAATATAGATCTGTTTAGCTTGCCTCGTCCCCGCCGGGTCACCCGG
CCAGCGACATGGAGGCCCAGAATACCCTCCTTGACAGTCTTGACGTGCGCAGCTCAGGGGCATGATGTGA
CTGTCGCCCGTACATTTAGCCCATACATCCCCATGTATAATCATTTGCATCCATACATTTTGATGGCCGC
ACGGCGCGAAGCAAAAATTACGGCTCCTCGCTGCAGACCTGCGAGCAGGGAAACGCTCCCCTCACAGACG
CGTTGAATTGTCCCCACGCCGCGCCCCTGTAGAGAAATATAAAAGGTTAGGATTTGCCACTGAGGTTCTT
CTTTCATATACTTCCTTTTAAAATCTTGCTAGGATACAGTTCTCACATCACATCCGAACATAAACAACCA
TGGGTAGGAGGGCTTTTGTAGAAAGAAATACGAACGAAACGAAAATCAGCGTTGCCATCGCTTTGGACAA
AGCTCCCTTACCTGAAGAGTCGAATTTTATTGATGAACTTATAACTTCCAAGCATACAAACCAAAAGGGA
GAACAAGTAATCCAAGTAGACACGGGAATTGGATTCTTGGATCACATGTATCATGCACTGGCTAAACATG
CAGGCTGGAGCTTACGACTTTACTCAAGAGGTGATTTAATCATCGATGATCATCACACTGCAGAAGATAC
TGCTATTGCACTTGGTATTGCATTCAAGCAGGCTATGAGTAACTTTGCCGGCGTTAAAAGATTTGGACAT
GCTTATTGTCCACTTGACGAAGCTCTTTCTAGAAGCGTAGTTGACTTGTCGGGACGGCCCTATGCTGTTA
TCGATTTGGGATTAAAGCGTGAAAAGGTTGGGGAATTGTCCTGTGAAATGATCCCTCACTTACTATATTC
CTTTTCGGTAGCAGCTGGAATTACTTTGCATGTTACCTGCTTATATGGTAGTAATGACCATCATCGTGCT
GAAAGCGCTTTTAAATCTCTGGCTGTTGCCATGCGCGCGGCTACTAGTCTTACTGGAAGTTCTGAAGTCC
CAAGCACGAAGGGAGTGTTGTAAAGAGTACTGACAATAAAAAGATTCTTGTTTTCAAGAACTTGTCATTT
GTATAGTTTTTTTATATTGTAGTTGTTCTATTTTAATCAAATGTTAGCGTGATTTATATTTTTTTTCGCC
TCGACATCATCTGCCCAGATGCGAAGTTAAGTGCGCAGAAAGTAATATCATGCGTCAATCGTATGTGAAT
GCTGGTCGCTATACTGCTGTCGATTCGATACTAACGCTCGACCTGCAGGCATGAAGATGGGAATCTCGGT
CGTAATGATTTCTATAATGACGAAAAAAAAAAAATTGGAAAGAAAAAGCTTCATGGCCTTTATAAAAAGG
AACTATCCAATACCTCGCCAGAACCAAGTAACAGTATTTTACGGGGCACAAATCAAGAACAATAAGACAG
GACTGTAAAGATGGACGCATTGAACTCCAAAGAACAACAAGAGTTCCAAAAAGTAGTGGAACAAAAGCAA
ATGAAGGATTTCATGCGTTTGTACTCTAATCTGGTAGAAAGATGTTTCACAGACTGTGTCAATGACTTCA
CAACATCAAAGCTAACCAATAAGGAACAAACATGCATCATGAAGTGCTCAGAAAAGTTCTTGAAGCATAG
CGAACGTGTAGGGCAGCGTTTCCAAGAACAAAACGCTGCCTTGGGACAAGGCTTGGGCCGATAAGGTGTA
CTGGCGTATATATATCTAATTATGTATCTCTGGTGTCGACAAGCTTGGCACTGGCCGTCGTTTTACAACG
TCGTGACTGGGAAAACCCTGGCGTTACCCAACTTAATCGCCTTGCAGCACATCCCCCTTTCGCCAGCTGG
CGTAATAGCGAAGAGGCCCGCACCGATCGCCCTTCCCAACAGTTGCGCAGCCTGAATGGCGAATGGCGCC
TGATGCGGTATTTTCTCCTTACGCATCTGTGCGGTATTTCACACCGCATA
[142 nt withheld, positions 4881-5022]
C
[141 nt withheld, positions 5024-5164]
CCTTTGACGTTGGAGTCCACGTTCTTT
[37 nt withheld, positions 5192-5228]
ACCCTATCTCGGGCTATTCTTTTGATTTATAAGGGATTTTGCCGATTTCGGCCTATTGGTTAAAAAATGA
GCTGATTTAACAAAAATTTAACGCGAATTTTAACAAAATATTAACGTTTACAATTTTATGGTGCACTCTC
AGTACAATCTGCTCTGATGCCGCATAGTTAAGCCAGCCCCGACACCCGCCAACACCCGCTGACGCGCCCT
GACGGGCTTGTCTGCTCCCGGCATCCGCTTACAGACAAGCTGTGACCGTCTCCGGGAGCTGCATGTGTCA
GAGGTTTTCACCGTCATCACCGAAACGCGCGAGACGAAAGGGCCTCGTGATACGCCTATTTTTATAGGTT
AATGTCATGATAATAATGGTTTCTTAGACGTCAGGTGGCACTTTTCGGGGAAATGTGCGCGGAACCCCTA
TTTGTTTATTTTTCTAAATACATTCAAATATGTATCCGCTCATGAGACAATAACCCTGATAAATGCTTCA
ATAATATTGAAAAAGGAAGAGTATGAGTATTCAACATTTCCGTGTCGCCCTTATTCCCTTTTTTGCGGCA
TTTTGCCTTCCTGTTTTTGCTCACCCAGAAACGCTGGTGAAAGTAAAAGATGCTGAAGATCAGTTGGGTG
CACGAGTGGGTTACATCGAACTGGATCTCAACAGCGGTAAGATCCTTGAGAGTTTTCGCCCCGAAGAACG
TTTTCCAATGATGAGCACTTTTAAAGTTCTGCTATGTGGCGCGGTATTATCCCGTATTGACGCCGGGCAA
GAGCAACTCGGTCGCCGCATACACTATTCTCAGAATGACTTGGTTGAGTACTCACCAGTCACAGAAAAGC
ATCTTACGGATGGCATGACAGTAAGAGAATTATGCAGTGCTGCCATAACCATGAGTGATAACACTGCGGC
CAACTTACTTCTGACAACGATCGGAGGACCGAAGGAGCTAACCGCTTTTTTGCACAACATGGGGGATCAT
GTAACTCGCCTTGATCGTTGGGAACCGGAGCTGAATGAAGCCATACCAAACGACGAGCGTGACACCACGA
TGCCTGTAGCAATGGCAACAACGTTGCGCAAACTATTAACTGGCGAACTACTTACTCTAGCTTCCCGGCA
ACAATTAATAGACTGGATGGAGGCGGATAAAGTTGCAGGACCACTTCTGCGCTCGGCCCTTCCGGCTGGC
TGGTTTATTGCTGATAAATCTGGAGCCGGTGAGCGTGGGTCTCGCGGTATCATTGCAGCACTGGGGCCAG
ATGGTAAGCCCTCCCGTATCGTAGTTATCTACACGACGGGGAGTCAGGCAACTATGGATGAACGAAATAG
ACAGATCGCTGAGATAGGTGCCTCACTGATTAAGCATTGGTAACTGTCAGACCAAGTTTACTCATATATA
CTTTAGATTGATTTAAAACTTCATTTTTAATTTAAAAGGATCTAGGTGAAGATCCTTTTTGATAATCTCA
TGACCAAAATCCCTTAACGTGAGTTTTCGTTCCACTGAGCGTCAGACCCCGTAGAAAAGATCAAAGGATC
TTCTTGAGATCCTTTTTTTCTGCGCGTAATCTGCTGCTTGCAAACAAAAAAACCACCGCTACCAGCGGTG
GTTTGTTTGCCGGATCAAGAGCTACCAACTCTTTTTCCGAAGGTAACTGGCTTCAGCAGAGCGCAGATAC
CAAATACTGTCCTTCTAGTGTAGCCGTAGTTAGGCCACCACTTCAAGAACTCTGTAGCACCGCCTACATA
CCTCGCTCTGCTAATCCTGTTACCAGTGGCTGCTGCCAGTGGCGATAAGTCGTGTCTTACCGGGTTGGAC
TCAAGACGATAGTTACCGGATAAGGCGCAGCGGTCGGGCTGAACGGGGGGTTCGTGCACACAGCCCAGCT
TGGAGCGAACGACCTACACCGAACTGAGATACCTACAGCGTGAGCTATGAGAAAGCGCCACGCTTCCCGA
AGGGAGAAAGGCGGACAGGTATCCGGTAAGCGGCAGGGTCGGAACAGGAGAGCGCACGAGGGAGCTTCCA
GGGGGAAACGCCTGGTATCTTTATAGTCCTGTCGGGTTTCGCCACCTCTGACTTGAGCGTCGATTTTTGT
GATGCTCGTCAGGGGGGCGGAGCCTATGGAAAAACGCCAGCAACGCGGCCTTTTTACGGTTCCTGGCCTT
TTGCTGGCCTTTTGCTCACATGTTCTTTCCTGCGTTATCCCCTGATTCTGTGGATAACCGTATTACCGCC
TTTGAGTGAGCTGATACCGCTCGCCGCAGCCGAACGACCGAGCGCAGCGAGTCAGTGAGCGAGGAAGCGG
AAG
Features (pLannotate 1.2.2; 21 found; start..end, strand, type, name):
      2..94      +  CDS            lacI (fragment): lac repressor; lacI; The lac repressor binds to the lac operator to inhibit transcription in E. coli. This inhibition can be relieved by adding lactose or isopropyl-β-D-thiogalactopyranoside (IPTG).
    107..128     +  protein_bind   CAP binding site: CAP binding activates transcription in the presence of cAMP. E. coli catabolite activator protein
    143..173     +  promoter       lac promoter: promoter for the E. coli lac operon
    181..197     +  protein_bind   lac operator: The lac repressor binds to the lac operator to inhibit transcription in E. coli. This inhibition can be relieved by adding lactose or isopropyl-β-D-thiogalactopyranoside (IPTG). lac repressor encoded by lacI
    242..564     +  CDS            URA3 (fragment): orotidine-5'-phosphate decarboxylase, required for uracil biosynthesis; S. cerevisiae URA3; yeast auxotrophic marker, counterselectable with 5-fluoroorotic acid (5-FOA)
    662..1314    +  promoter       GAL1,10 promoter: GAL1 and GAL10 genes of S. cerevisiae; divergent inducible promoter, regulated by Gal4
   1710..1937    +  CDS            ubiquitin: Saccharomyces cerevisiae ubiquitin
   1950..2663    +  CDS            GFP: Aequoria victoria green fluorescent protein
   2684..2871    +  terminator     ADH1 terminator: S. cerevisiae ADH1; transcription terminator for the S. cerevisiae alcohol dehydrogenase 1 (ADH1) gene
   2946..3289    +  promoter       TEF promoter: Ashbya gossypii TEF promoter
   3290..3943    +  CDS            S. pombe his5: imidazoleglycerol-phosphate dehydratase, required for histidine biosynthesis; Schizosaccharomyces pombe his5; yeast auxotrophic marker; corresponds to S. cerevisiae HIS3
   3949..4146    +  terminator     TEF terminator: Ashbya gossypii TEF terminator
   4351..4611    +  CDS            TIM9: TIM9_YEAST - Experimental evidence at protein level: Swiss-Prot protein existence level 1. Mitochondrial intermembrane chaperone that participates in the import and insertion of multi-pass transmembrane proteins into the mitochondrial inner membrane. Also required for the transfer of beta- barrel precursors from the TOM complex to the sorting and assembly machinery (SAM complex) of the outer membrane. Acts as a chaperone-like protein that protects the hydrophobic precursors from aggregation and guide them through the mitochondrial intermembrane space. Compared to TIM10, it may have a strong st
   4669..4823    +  CDS            lacZα (fragment): LacZα fragment of β-galactosidase; lacZ fragment
   4829..4880    -  misc_feature   bom (fragment): basis of mobility region from pBR322
   4899..5279    +  rep_origin     M13 ori (sequence partly withheld): M13 bacteriophage origin of replication; arrow indicates direction of (+) strand synthesis
   5355..5404    -  misc_feature   bom (fragment): basis of mobility region from pBR322
   5506..5541    -  CDS            rop (fragment): Rop protein, which maintains plasmids at low copy number; rop
   5636..5740    +  promoter       AmpR promoter: bla
   5741..6601    +  CDS            AmpR: β-lactamase; bla; confers resistance to ampicillin, carbenicillin, and related antibiotics
   6772..7360    +  rep_origin     ori: high-copy-number ColE1/pMB1/pBR322/pUC origin of replication
