[The description below was written by a language model from this plasmid's Addgene catalogue record and pLannotate feature annotations shown in this document.]
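Description:
pNC844 is a yeast reporter plasmid built on the pUC118 phagemid backbone, carrying a 4.4 kb "CFP-reporter" cassette cloned between SacI and SalI sites. In E. coli it is maintained at high copy through the pUC-type ColE1 origin and selected with ampicillin via the β-lactamase gene. The backbone also contributes an M13 origin for single-stranded DNA production and remnants of the lac promoter/operator and lacZα region. No yeast replication origin or centromere is annotated. The cassette is flanked on one side by a URA3 fragment and on the other by sequence matching TIM9, a gene adjacent to URA3 in the S. cerevisiae genome, which suggests that the cassette is meant to be integrated at that locus by homologous recombination. The record itself does not spell this out and refers to attached schematics for details.

The reporter unit consists of the galactose-inducible, Gal4-regulated GAL1,10 upstream activating region driving a ubiquitin coding sequence followed directly by a fluorescent protein ORF and the ADH1 terminator. The annotation tool labels the fluorescent protein as GFP, but the catalogue entry identifies it as a cyan variant (CFP). The depositor describes the "X" element as UbiY with no linker. This is consistent with an N-end rule design in which cleavage of the ubiquitin moiety exposes a destabilizing tyrosine residue, shortening the reporter's half-life. Downstream, an S. pombe his5 marker under the Ashbya gossypii TEF promoter and terminator allows histidine prototrophy selection in yeast. The plasmid belongs to a family of destabilized CFP constructs intended as transcriptional reporters in S. cerevisiae, where rapid turnover lets fluorescence track changes in promoter activity more closely.
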