Addgene plasmid #20389: pNC844
Depositing lab: Beverly Errede. Depositing organization: University of North Carolina at Chapel Hill. Publication: A family of destabilized cyan fluorescent proteins as transcriptional reporters in S. cerevisiae. Hackett EA, Esch RK, Maleri S, Errede B. Yeast. 2006 Apr 15. 23(5):333-49. 10.1002/yea.1358 PubMed 16598699.
Backbone
  Vector backbone: pUC118
  Backbone size w/o insert (bp): 3162
  Vector type: Yeast Expression
Growth in bacteria
  Bacterial resistance: Ampicillin, 100 μg/mL
  Growth temperature: 37°C
  Growth strain: DH5alpha
  Copy number: High Copy
Gene/Insert
  Gene/Insert name: CFP-reporter
  Insert size (bp): 4379
  Mutation: X=UbiY (see schematic)
  Cloning method: Restriction Enzyme; 5′ cloning site SacI (not destroyed); 3′ cloning site SalI (not destroyed)
  Sequencing primers: 5′ CTCTCCACTGAGAGAAAA (prim586)
Terms and licenses: Academic/Nonprofit Terms; Industry Terms: Not Available to Industry
Depositor comments: See attachments for details Cassette: CFP-reporter; UAS: GAL1,10; X: UbiY; Linker: none
How to cite: pNC844 was a gift from Beverly Errede (Addgene plasmid # 20389 ; http://n2t.net/addgene:20389 ; RRID:Addgene_20389)
