>Addgene plasmid #20389 | pNC844 | addgene partial sequence | sequence record 26506 | 20389 with prim586 (CTCTCCACTGAGAGAAAA)
GGANAACTCCNGTGAAAAGTTCTTCTCCTTTACTGGATCCGTGNNNNNNNCCTCTTAGCCTTAGCACAAG
ATGTAAGGTGGACTCCTTCTGAATGTTGTAATCAGACAGCGTTCTACCGTCTTCTAGCTGCTTACCGGCA
AAGATCAATCTTTGTTGATCTGGAGGGATACCTTCCTTGTCTTGAATTTTCGACTTAACGTTGTCGATGG
TATCGGAAGATTCAACTTCCAATGTTATGGTTTTACCGGTCAAAGTCTTGACGAAAATCTGCATAATCTA
TTAGTTAAAGTAAAGTGGGAGGGAGAGTTCGAGAGTTCTTTTCGTATTGTAGTAGATAGAAGATATACTT
ATCCTTATCCGTACAGTTCTTGCTCTTTCTGAAGTAGCACTTTCGGAAGAAGAAAGATAAGCAGGCGAAT
TGATCCGGTAATTTAGTGTGTGTATTTGTGTTTGCGTGTCTATAGAAGTATAGTAATTTATGCTACAAAG
GACCTAATGTATAAGGAAAGAATATTTAGAGAAAAGAAGAAAACAAGAGTTTTATATACATACAGAGCAC
ATGCATGCCATATGATCATGTGTCGTCGCACACATATATATATGCCTGTATGTGTCAGCACTAAAGTTGC
CTGGCCATCCACGCTATATACACGCCTGGCAGATCCGGGGTTTTTTCTCCTTGACGTTAAAGTATAGAGG
TATATTAACAANTTTTTGTTGATACTTTTATTACATTTGAATAAGAAGTAATACAAACCGAAAATGNTGA
AAGTATTAGTTAAAGTGGTTATGCAGTTTTTGCATTTATATATCTGNTAATAGATCAAAAATCATCGCTT
CGCTGANTAATTACCCCAGAAATNAGGNTAAAAAACTAATCGCATTATCATCCTATGGT
